>Addgene plasmid #110505 | EGFP-CCDC32 | addgene full sequence | sequence record 210723 | Addgene NGS Result
CGTTACATAACTTACGGTAAATGGCCCGCCTGGCTGACCGCCCAACGACCCCCGCCCATTGACGTCAATA
ATGACGTATGTTCCCATAGTAACGCCAATAGGGACTTTCCATTGACGTCAATGGGTGGAGTATTTACGGT
AAACTGCCCACTTGGCAGTACATCAAGTGTATCATATGCCAAGTACGCCCCCTATTGACGTCAATGACGG
TAAATGGCCCGCCTGGCATTATGCCCAGTACATGACCTTATGGGACTTTCCTACTTGGCAGTACATCTAC
GTATTAGTCATCGCTATTACCATGGTGATGCGGTTTTGGCAGTACATCAATGGGCGTGGATAGCGGTTTG
ACTCACGGGGATTTCCAAGTCTCCACCCCATTGACGTCAATGGGAGTTTGTTTTGGCACCAAAATCAACG
GGACTTTCCAAAATGTCGTAACAACTCCGCCCCATTGACGCAAATGGGCGGTAGGCGTGTACGGTGGGAG
GTCTATATAAGCAGAGCTGGTTTAGTGAACCGTCAGATCCGCTAGCGCTACCGGTCGCCACCATGGTGAG
CAAGGGCGAGGAGCTGTTCACCGGGGTGGTGCCCATCCTGGTCGAGCTGGACGGCGACGTAAACGGCCAC
AAGTTCAGCGTGTCCGGCGAGGGCGAGGGCGATGCCACCTACGGCAAGCTGACCCTGAAGTTCATCTGCA
CCACCGGCAAGCTGCCCGTGCCCTGGCCCACCCTCGTGACCACCCTGACCTACGGCGTGCAGTGCTTCAG
CCGCTACCCCGACCACATGAAGCAGCACGACTTCTTCAAGTCCGCCATGCCCGAAGGCTACGTCCAGGAG
CGCACCATCTTCTTCAAGGACGACGGCAACTACAAGACCCGCGCCGAGGTGAAGTTCGAGGGCGACACCC
TGGTGAACCGCATCGAGCTGAAGGGCATCGACTTCAAGGAGGACGGCAACATCCTGGGGCACAAGCTGGA
GTACAACTACAACAGCCACAACGTCTATATCATGGCCGACAAGCAGAAGAACGGCATCAAGGTGAACTTC
AAGATCCGCCACAACATCGAGGACGGCAGCGTGCAGCTCGCCGACCACTACCAGCAGAACACCCCCATCG
GCGACGGCCCCGTGCTGCTGCCCGACAACCACTACCTGAGCACCCAGTCCGCCCTGAGCAAAGACCCCAA
CGAGAAGCGCGATCACATGGTCCTGCTGGAGTTCGTGACCGCCGCCGGGATCACTCTCGGCATGGACGAG
CTGTACAAGTCCGGACTCAGATCTCGAGCTCAAGCTTCGAATTCTAAAATGTTTGAGAGCGCTGACTCTA
CAGCCACAAGATCTGGCCAGGATCTCTGGGCTGAAATTTGTTCCTGTCTGCCAAATCCTGAACAAGAAGA
TGGTGCCAACAATGCATTCTCAGACTCCTTTGTGGATTCTTGCCCTGAAGGTGAAGGCCAGAGGGAGGTG
GCTGACTTTGCTGTCCAGCCAGCTGTAAAGCCTTGGGCTCCCTTGCAGGATTCAGAAGTGTATTTAGCAT
CTCTAGAGAAGAAGCTAAGAAGAATCAAAGGTTTAAATCAGGAAGTGACTTCCAAGGACATGCTTCGAAC
TCTGGCCCAAGCCAAGAAGGAATGCTGGGATCGGTTCCTCCAGGAGAAGTTAGCTTCAGAGTTCTTTGTG
GATGGACTTGATTCTGATGAGAGCACCTTGGAACATTTCAAGAGGTGGCTCCAGCCAGATAAAGTAGCCG
TCAGCACAGAGGAGGTCCAGTATCTGATTCCTCCAGAGTCACAGGTTGAGAAGCCAGTGGCCGAGGACGA
GCCAGCAGCCGGGGACAAGCCAGCAGCAGCAGAACAGTAAGGATCCACCGGATCTAGATAACTGATCATA
ATCAGCCATACCACATTTGTAGAGGTTTTACTTGCTTTAAAAAACCTCCCACACCTCCCCCTGAACCTGA
AACATAAAATGAATGCAATTGTTGTTGTTAACTTGTTTATTGCAGCTTATAATGGTTACAAATAAAGCAA
TAGCATCACAAATTTCACAAATAAAGCATTTTTTTCACTGCATTCTAGTTGTGGTTTGTCCAAACTCATC
AATGTATCTTAACGCGTAAATTGTAAGCGTTAATATTTTGTTAAAATTCGCGTTAAATTTTTGTTAAATC
AGCTCATTTTTTAACCAATAGGCCGAAATCGGCAAAATCCCTTATAAATCAAAAGAATAGACCGAGATAG
GGT
[37 nt withheld, positions 2244-2280]
AAAGAACGTGGACTCCAACGTCAAAGG
[49 nt withheld, positions 2308-2356]
T
[91 nt withheld, positions 2358-2448]
G
[124 nt withheld, positions 2450-2573]
CAGGTGGCACTTTTCGGGGAAATGTGCGCGGAACCCCTATTTGTTTATTTTTCTAAATACATTCAAATAT
GTATCCGCTCATGAGACAATAACCCTGATAAATGCTTCAATAATATTGAAAAAGGAAGAGTCCTGAGGCG
GAAAGAACCAGCTGTGGAATGTGTGTCAGTTAGGGTGTGGAAAGTCCCCAGGCTCCCCAGCAGGCAGAAG
TATGCAAAGCATGCATCTCAATTAGTCAGCAACCAGGTGTGGAAAGTCCCCAGGCTCCCCAGCAGGCAGA
AGTATGCAAAGCATGCATCTCAATTAGTCAGCAACCATAGTCCCGCCCCTAACTCCGCCCATCCCGCCCC
TAACTCCGCCCAGTTCCGCCCATTCTCCGCCCCATGGCTGACTAATTTTTTTTATTTATGCAGAGGCCGA
GGCCGCCTCGGCCTCTGAGCTATTCCAGAAGTAGTGAGGAGGCTTTTTTGGAGGCCTAGGCTTTTGCAAA
GATCGATCAAGAGACAGGATGAGGATCGTTTCGCATGATTGAACAAGATGGATTGCACGCAGGTTCTCCG
GCCGCTTGGGTGGAGAGGCTATTCGGCTATGACTGGGCACAACAGACAATCGGCTGCTCTGATGCCGCCG
TGTTCCGGCTGTCAGCGCAGGGGCGCCCGGTTCTTTTTGTCAAGACCGACCTGTCCGGTGCCCTGAATGA
ACTGCAAGACGAGGCAGCGCGGCTATCGTGGCTGGCCACGACGGGCGTTCCTTGCGCAGCTGTGCTCGAC
GTTGTCACTGAAGCGGGAAGGGACTGGCTGCTATTGGGCGAAGTGCCGGGGCAGGATCTCCTGTCATCTC
ACCTTGCTCCTGCCGAGAAAGTATCCATCATGGCTGATGCAATGCGGCGGCTGCATACGCTTGATCCGGC
TACCTGCCCATTCGACCACCAAGCGAAACATCGCATCGAGCGAGCACGTACTCGGATGGAAGCCGGTCTT
GTCGATCAGGATGATCTGGACGAAGAGCATCAGGGGCTCGCGCCAGCCGAACTGTTCGCCAGGCTCAAGG
CGAGCATGCCCGACGGCGAGGATCTCGTCGTGACCCATGGCGATGCCTGCTTGCCGAATATCATGGTGGA
AAATGGCCGCTTTTCTGGATTCATCGACTGTGGCCGGCTGGGTGTGGCGGACCGCTATCAGGACATAGCG
TTGGCTACCCGTGATATTGCTGAAGAGCTTGGCGGCGAATGGGCTGACCGCTTCCTCGTGCTTTACGGTA
TCGCCGCTCCCGATTCGCAGCGCATCGCCTTCTATCGCCTTCTTGACGAGTTCTTCTGAGCGGGACTCTG
GGGTTCGAAATGACCGACCAAGCGACGCCCAACCTGCCATCACGAGATTTCGATTCCACCGCCGCCTTCT
ATGAAAGGTTGGGCTTCGGAATCGTTTTCCGGGACGCCGGCTGGATGATCCTCCAGCGCGGGGATCTCAT
GCTGGAGTTCTTCGCCCACCCTAGGGGGAGGCTAACTGAAACACGGAAGGAGACAATACCGGAAGGAACC
CGCGCTATGACGGCAATAAAAAGACAGAATAAAACGCACGGTGTTGGGTCGTTTGTTCATAAACGCGGGG
TTCGGTCCCAGGGCTGGCACTCTGTCGATACCCCACCGAGACCCCATTGGGGCCAATACGCCCGCGTTTC
TTCCTTTTCCCCACCCCACCCCCCAAGTTCGGGTGAAGGCCCAGGGCTCGCAGCCAACGTCGGGGCGGCA
GGCCCTGCCATAGCCTCAGGTTACTCATATATACTTTAGATTGATTTAAAACTTCATTTTTAATTTAAAA
GGATCTAGGTGAAGATCCTTTTTGATAATCTCATGACCAAAATCCCTTAACGTGAGTTTTCGTTCCACTG
AGCGTCAGACCCCGTAGAAAAGATCAAAGGATCTTCTTGAGATCCTTTTTTTCTGCGCGTAATCTGCTGC
TTGCAAACAAAAAAACCACCGCTACCAGCGGTGGTTTGTTTGCCGGATCAAGAGCTACCAACTCTTTTTC
CGAAGGTAACTGGCTTCAGCAGAGCGCAGATACCAAATACTGTTCTTCTAGTGTAGCCGTAGTTAGGCCA
CCACTTCAAGAACTCTGTAGCACCGCCTACATACCTCGCTCTGCTAATCCTGTTACCAGTGGCTGCTGCC
AGTGGCGATAAGTCGTGTCTTACCGGGTTGGACTCAAGACGATAGTTACCGGATAAGGCGCAGCGGTCGG
GCTGAACGGGGGGTTCGTGCACACAGCCCAGCTTGGAGCGAACGACCTACACCGAACTGAGATACCTACA
GCGTGAGCTATGAGAAAGCGCCACGCTTCCCGAAGGGAGAAAGGCGGACAGGTATCCGGTAAGCGGCAGG
GTCGGAACAGGAGAGCGCACGAGGGAGCTTCCAGGGGGAAACGCCTGGTATCTTTATAGTCCTGTCGGGT
TTCGCCACCTCTGACTTGAGCGTCGATTTTTGTGATGCTCGTCAGGGGGGCGGAGCCTATGGAAAAACGC
CAGCAACGCGGCCTTTTTACGGTTCCTGGCCTTTTGCTGGCCTTTTGCTCACATGTTCTTTCCTGCGTTA
TCCCCTGATTCTGTGGATAACCGTATTACCGCCATGCATTAGTTATTAATAGTAATCAATTACGGGGTCA
TTAGTTCATAGCCCATATATGGAGTTCCG
Features (pLannotate 1.2.2; 16 found; start..end, strand, type, name):
      1..304     +  enhancer       CMV enhancer: human cytomegalovirus immediate early enhancer
    305..508     +  promoter       CMV promoter: human cytomegalovirus (CMV) immediate early promoter
    553..1269    +  CDS            EGFP: EGFP is a basic (constitutively fluorescent) green fluorescent protein published in 1996, derived from Aequorea victoria. It is reported to be a rapidly-maturing weak dimer with moderate acid sensitivity.
   1270..1305    +  misc_feature   MCS (fragment): multiple cloning site
   1306..1857    +  CDS            CCDC32: CCD32_HUMAN - Also known as C15orf57 Experimental evidence at protein level: Swiss-Prot protein existence level 1. From Homo sapiens (Human).
   1883..1967    +  CDS            large T antigen (fragment): large T antigen from SV40 (simian virus 40)
   1990..2111    +  polyA_signal   SV40 poly(A) signal: SV40 polyadenylation signal
   2145..2573    -  rep_origin     f1 ori (sequence partly withheld): f1 bacteriophage origin of replication; arrow indicates direction of (+) strand synthesis
   2600..2704    +  promoter       AmpR promoter: bla
   2706..3063    +  promoter       SV40 promoter: SV40 enhancer and early promoter
   3098..3892    +  CDS            NeoR/KanR: aminoglycoside phosphotransferase from Tn5; aph(3')-II (or nptII); confers resistance to neomycin, kanamycin, and G418 (Geneticin®)
   3913..4065    +  CDS            ble (fragment): BLE_KLEPN - Experimental evidence at protein level: Swiss-Prot protein existence level 1. Binding protein with a strong affinity to the bleomycin family of antibiotics. Binds to CL990; an antimitotic-antibiotic compound. From Klebsiella pneumoniae.
   4124..4171    +  polyA_signal   HSV TK poly(A) signal: herpes simplex virus thymidine kinase polyadenylation signal (Cole and Stacy, 1985)
   4262..4278    -  polyA_signal   bGH poly(A) signal (fragment): bovine growth hormone polyadenylation signal
   4500..5088    +  rep_origin     ori: high-copy-number ColE1/pMB1/pBR322/pUC origin of replication
   5203..5262    +  enhancer       CMV enhancer (fragment): human cytomegalovirus immediate early enhancer
