[The description below was written by a language model from this plasmid's Addgene catalogue record and pLannotate feature annotations shown in this document.]
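Description:
EGFP-CCDC32 is a mammalian expression plasmid built on the pEGFP-C1 backbone that produces human CCDC32 (also known as C15orf57) fused at its N terminus to enhanced green fluorescent protein. The CCDC32 coding sequence was inserted by restriction cloning between the EcoRI and BamHI sites of the multiple cloning site, both of which were retained, so a short stretch of polylinker-derived sequence links EGFP to CCDC32. Transcription of the fusion is driven by the human cytomegalovirus immediate early enhancer and promoter, giving strong constitutive expression in most transfected mammalian cells, and the transcript is terminated by the SV40 polyadenylation signal. The small large T antigen fragment annotated just upstream of that signal is part of the SV40-derived terminator region rather than a functional coding unit.

The sequenced plasmid is 5,262 nt. In bacteria it replicates from a high-copy ColE1/pUC-type origin and is selected with kanamycin. The Tn5 aminoglycoside phosphotransferase gene (NeoR/KanR) is placed behind tandem promoters: a bacterial bla promoter for kanamycin resistance in E. coli, and the SV40 enhancer/early promoter for G418 selection in mammalian cells, with an HSV thymidine kinase polyadenylation signal downstream. This arrangement permits either transient transfection or isolation of stable lines. An f1 origin is also present, allowing single-stranded DNA production. The ble and bGH poly(A) fragments in the annotation are short partial matches in backbone sequence and are not expected to be functional.

The stated purpose is simply to provide a fluorescent version of CCDC32, which suits applications such as live or fixed-cell imaging of the protein's subcellular localisation and tracking of transfected cells; the record gives no further experimental context.
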