Addgene plasmid #110505: EGFP-CCDC32
Purpose: Fluorescent CCDC32
Depositing lab: Bernardo Mainou. Depositing organization: Emory University.
Backbone
  Vector backbone: pEGFP-C1
  Backbone size w/o insert (bp): 4700
  Vector type: Mammalian Expression
Growth in bacteria
  Bacterial resistance: Kanamycin, 50 μg/mL
  Growth temperature: 37°C
  Growth strain: DH5alpha
  Copy number: High Copy
Gene/Insert
  Gene/Insert name: CCDC32
  Species: H. sapiens (human)
  Entrez Gene: CCDC32 (a.k.a. C15orf57, CFNDS)
  Tag / fusion protein: EGFP (N terminal on backbone)
  Cloning method: Restriction Enzyme; 5′ cloning site EcoRI (not destroyed); 3′ cloning site BamHI (not destroyed)
  Sequencing primers: 5′ unknown
Terms and licenses: Academic/Nonprofit Terms; Industry Terms: Not Available to Industry
How to cite: EGFP-CCDC32 was a gift from Bernardo Mainou (Addgene plasmid # 110505 ; http://n2t.net/addgene:110505 ; RRID:Addgene_110505)
